>Addgene plasmid #133148 | pOPS0507 | addgene full sequence | sequence record 274703 | Addgene NGS Result
CGCTCTTGGACTCCTGTTGATAGATCCAGTAATGACCTCAGAACTCCATCTGGATTTGTTCAGAACGCTC
GGTTGCCGCCGGGCGTTTTTTATTGGTGAGAATCCAGGCAATTGTGTCTCAAAATCTCTGATGTTACATT
GCACAAGATAAAAATATATCATCATGAACAATAAAACTGTCTGCTTACATAAACAGTAATACAAGGGGTG
TTATGAGCCATATTCAGCGTGAAACGAGCTGTAGCCGTCCGCGTCTGAACAGCAACATGGATGCGGATCT
GTATGGCTATAAATGGGCGCGTGATAACGTGGGTCAGAGCGGCGCGACCATTTATCGTCTGTATGGCAAA
CCGGATGCGCCGGAACTGTTTCTGAAACATGGCAAAGGCAGCGTGGCGAACGATGTGACCGATGAAATGG
TGCGTCTGAACTGGCTGACCGAATTTATGCCGCTGCCGACCATTAAACATTTTATTCGCACCCCGGATGA
TGCGTGGCTGCTGACCACCGCGATTCCGGGCAAAACCGCGTTTCAGGTGCTGGAAGAATATCCGGATAGC
GGCGAAAACATTGTGGATGCGCTGGCCGTGTTTCTGCGTCGTCTGCATAGCATTCCGGTGTGCAACTGCC
CGTTTAACAGCGATCGTGTGTTTCGTCTGGCCCAGGCGCAGAGCCGTATGAACAACGGCCTGGTGGATGC
GAGCGATTTTGATGATGAACGTAACGGCTGGCCGGTGGAACAGGTGTGGAAAGAAATGCATAAACTGCTG
CCGTTTAGCCCGGATAGCGTGGTGACCCACGGCGATTTTAGCCTGGATAACCTGATTTTCGATGAAGGCA
AACTGATTGGCTGCATTGATGTGGGCCGTGTGGGCATTGCGGATCGTTATCAGGATCTGGCCATTCTGTG
GAACTGCCTGGGCGAATTTAGCCCGAGCCTGCAAAAACGTCTGTTTCAGAAATATGGCATTGATAATCCG
GATATGAACAAACTGCAATTTCATCTGATGCTGGATGAATTTTTCTAATAATTAATTGAACTACTTTTCC
GCTGCATAACCCTGCTTCGGGGTCATTATAGCGATTTTTTCGGTATATCCATCCTTTTTCGCACGATATA
CAGGATTTTGCCAAAGGGTTCGTGTAGACTTTCCTTGGTGTATCCAACGGCGTCAGCCGGGCAGGATAGG
TGAAGTAGGCCCACCCGCGAGCGGGTGTTCCTTCTTCACTGTCCCTTATTCGCACCTGGCGGTGCTCAAC
GGGAATCCTGCTCTGCGAGGCTGGCCGTAGGCCGGCCGCGATGCAGGTGGCTGCTGAACCCCCAGCCGGA
ACTGACCCCACAAGGCCCTAGCGTTTGCAATGCACCAGGTCATCATTGACCCAGGCGTGTTCCACCAGGC
CGCTGCCTCGCAACTCTTCGCAGGCTTCGCCGACCTGCTCGCGCCACTTCTTCACGCGGGTGGAATCCGA
TCCGCACATGAGGCGGAAGGTTTCCAGCTTGAGCGGGTACGGCTCCCGGTGCGAGCTGAAATAGTCGAAC
ATCCGTCGGGCCGTCGGCGACAGCTTGCGGTACTTCTCCCATATGAATTTCGTGTAGTGGTCGCCAGCAA
ACAGCACGACGATTTCCTCGTCGATCAGGACCTGGCAACGGGACGTTTTCTTGCCACGGTCCAGGACGCG
GAAGCGGTGCAGCAGCGACACCGATTCCAGGTGCCCAACGCGGTCGGACGTGAAGCCCATCGCCGTCGCC
TGTAGGCGCGACAGGCATTCCTCGGCCTTCGTGTAATACCGGCCATTGATCGACCAGCCCAGGTCCTGGC
AAAGCTCGTAGAACGTGAAGGTGATCGGCTCGCCGATAGGGGTGCGCTTCGCGTACTCCAACACCTGCTG
CCACACCAGTTCGTCATCGTCGGCCCGCAGCTCGACGCCGGTGTAGGTGATCTTCACGTCCTTGTTGACG
TGGAAAATGACCTTGTTTTGCAGCGCCTCGCGCGGGATTTTCTTGTTGCGCGTGGTGAACAGGGCAGAGC
GGGCCGTGTCGTTTGGCATCGCTCGCATCGTGTCCGGCCACGGCGCAATATCGAACAAGGAAAGCTGCAT
TTCCTTGATCTGCTGCTTCGTGTGTTTCAGCAACGCGGCCTGCTTGGCTTCGCTGACCTGTTTTGCCAGG
TCCTCGCCGGCGGTTTTTCGCTTCTTGGTCGTCATAGTTCCTCGCGTGTCGATGGTCATCGACTTCGCCA
AACCTGCCGCCTCCTGTTCGAGCCGACGCGAACGCTCCACGGCGGCCGATGGCGCGGGCAGGGCAGGGGG
AGCCAGTTGCACGCTGTCGCGCTCGATCTTGGCCGTAGCTTGCTGGACTATCGAGCCGACGGACTGGAAG
GTTTCGCGGGGCGCACGCATGACGGTGCGGCTTGCGATGGTTTCGGCATCCTCGGCGGAAAACCCCGCGT
CGATCAGTTCTTGCCTGTATGCCTTCCGGTCAAACGTCCGATTCATTCACCCTCCTTGCGGGATTGCCCC
GGAATTAATTCCCCGGATCGATCCGTCGATCTTGATCCCCTGCGCCATCAGATCCTTGGCGGCAAGAAAG
CCATCCAGTTTACTTTGCAGGGCTTCCCAACCTTACCAGAGGGCGCCCCAGCTGGCAATTCCGGTTCGCT
TGCTGTCCATAAAACCGCCCAGTCTAGCTATCGCCATGTAAGCCCACTGCAAGCTACCTGCTTTCTCTTT
GCGCTTGCGTTTTCCCTTGTCCAGATAGCCCAGTAGCTGACATTCATCCGGGGTCAGCACCGTTTCTGCG
GACTGGCTTTCTACGTGGCTGCCATTTTTGGGGTGAGGCCGTTCGCGGCCGAGGGGCGCAGCCCCTGGGG
GGATGGGAGGCCCGCGTTAGCGGGCCGGGAGGGTTCGAGAAGGGGGGGCACCCCCCTTCGGCGTGCGCGG
TCACGCGCACAGGGCGCAGCCCTGGTTAAAAACAAGGTTTATAAATATTGGTTTAAAAGCAGGTTAAAAG
ACAGGTTAGCGGTGGCCGAAAAACGGGCGGAAACCCTTGCAAATGCTGGATTTTCTGCCTGTGGACAGCC
CCTCAAATGTCAATAGGTGCGCCCCTCATCTGTCAGCACTCTGCCCCTCAAGTGTCAAGGATCGCGCCCC
TCATCTGTCAGTAGTCGCGCCCCTCAAGTGTCAATACCGCAGGGCACTTATCCCCAGGCTTGTCCACATC
ATCTGTGGGAAACTCGCGTAAAATCAGGCGTTTTCGCCGATTTGCGAGGCTGGCCAGCTCCACGTCGCCG
GCCGAAATCGAGCCTGCCCCTCATCTGTCAACGCCGCGCCGGGTGAGTCGGCCCCTCAAGTGTCAACGTC
CGCCCCTCATCTGTCAGTGAGGGCCAAGTTTTCCGCGAGGTATCCACAACGCCGGCGGCCCTACATGGCT
CTGCTGTAGTGAGTGGGTTGCGCTCCGGCAGCGGTCCTGATCCCCCGCAGAAAAAAAGGATCTCAAGAAG
ATCCTTTGATCTTTTCTACATTACTGCATGAGCTTGTGGAAGTGTGCTGAGCATAAATGATTCTCCTAGC
TGTTCTTTGGGTAAGTACGCCATCAGGACGTTGTGAGTGGCGCGATTTTTAGCGGCTGAAATCAGCCCTT
GAGCCTGTCGGCAAGTCGCGTCATGAGGTCCATGCGCTCATGCAGGATCGCCACGACCAACGCGGGTTCG
CCCGCACGCGGCAGGCAAAAAACGTAGTGGTGTTCGCAGCGGGCCATCCGCAGCGCGGGAAAGAGTTCGC
TCATGTCCTTAAACGGGCCTTCGCCGGCGGCAAGCCTGGCTATGCCCTGTTCCAGCTTAGCGATATAGCG
GCGCACCTGCGCCGCGCCCCACTCCCGGCGCGTGTAGCGGATGATGCCGCGTAGATCGGCTTCGGCCTCA
GCCGTGAGGATGTAGGCCGTCAAGCGCGATCCCCGCTGAGTTCTTCATCAAGAATTTCGCCGACGCTCTT
GGTGGACACCTTGCCGGCAAGCCCATCGTTGATGCGGTTCCCCAGCATGGTTTTCAGTTCCTGCCATGCC
TGATCGGCATCAGCGTCACCGGGGAACAGACGTTCGAGGGCGTATTGCTTAATGGTCTTGCCCTGCAAGG
CGGCCAGGGCTTTCAGGCTCTGGTGCTGCTGGTCCGTCATGTCGATTGTCAGGCGGCTCATTGGATAACC
TCCATAAAATACACGTAACCACATTAGCACATATGTGGGCGTGAGGCTACAGCGCGAGGCGCATTAAGGT
CGGGAAAATGCGCTAGGCGCATTTAAATTGCGTATTGCTGTAATGCGCCATGCCGGCTAGACTAGGCCCA
AATGGGTATACCCAATTTGACCAAGGGGGACGCGATGAGGGCGGCCAAGCACTACCGACAACTTCTATCC
ATCGACTTCAACATCGAGGCGCTGGCCTTCGTGCCTGGACCCGACGGCACACGCGGCCGGCGCATCCACG
TCCTGGGGCGCGAGGTCCGCGACCGGCCCGGCCTGGTCGAGTACCTTTCGCCGGCGTTCGGCTCGCGGGT
GGCGCTGGACGGCTACTGCAAGGCCAATTTCGATGCAGTGCTGCACCTGGCGTACCCCGATCATCAGCAA
TGGGGCCACGCATGAAGCGCCGAAGCTACGCCATGCTGCGCGCCGCTGCCGCGCTGGCCGTCCTGGTCGT
TGCCTCGCCGGCATGGGCCGAGCTGCGCGGCGAGGTCGTGCGCATCATCGACGGCGACACCATCGACGTG
CTGGTAGACAAGCAGCCGGTGCGCGTGCGCCTGGTGGACATTGACGCGCCGGAAAAGCGGCAAGCCTTCG
GCGAACGTGCGCGCCAGGCGCTGGCCGGCATGGTGTTCCGCCGGCACGTCCTGGTCGACGAGAAGGACAC
CGACCGTTACGGCCGCACGCTGGGCACCGTCTGGGTCAACATGGAGCTGGCCAGCCGGCCGCCGCAGCCG
CGCAACGTCAACGCCGCGATGGTTCACCAGGGCATGGCGTGGGCCTATCGCTTCCACGGCCGCGCGGCCG
ACCCTGAAATGCTGCGGCTCGAACAGGAGGCGCGAGGCAAGCGCGTCGGCCTCTGGTCCGATCCGCACGC
CGTCGAGCCGTGGAAATGGCGACGCGAGAGCAACAACCGGAGGGACGAAGGTTGAAGGTCGCCCGCATCT
ACCTGCGCGCCAGTACGGACGAGCAGAATCTTGAACGCCAGGAGAGCCTTGTAGCGGCCACGCGGGCCGC
CGGGTACTACGTCGCCGGCATCTACCGCGAGAAGGCGTCCGGCGCACGCGCCGACCGGCCCGAGCTGCTG
CGCATGATCGCGGACCTGCAACCTGGTGAAGTCGTCGTTGCGGAGAAGATCGACCGCATCAGCCGCTTGC
CGTTGGCCGAGGCCGAGCGCCTGGTTGCGTCGATCCGGGCCAAAGGGGCCAAGCTGGCCGTGCCTGGCGT
GGTGGACCTGTCGGAGCTGGCCGCCGAGGCGAACGGAGTGGCGAAAATCGTTCTGGAATCCGTCCAGGAC
ATGCTTTTGAAGCTCGCCTTGCAGATGGCCCGCGACGACTACGAGGATCGGCGCGAGCGTCAACGTCAGG
GTGTCCAGTTGGCGAAGGCCGCCGGCCGCTACACCGGCCGCAAACGTGACGCCGGCATGCACGACCGCAT
CATCACGCTTCGCTCCGGCGGATCGAGCATTGCCAAGACGGCCAAGCTGGTCGGATGCAGCCCGAGCCAG
GTCAAACGAGTGTGGGCGGCCTGGAACGCGCAGCAGCAAAAATAAAGCCGGGCAGTGCCCGGCTTTTCTC
ACCTTTTCGCGTCCCGCAGGGCCGCTGCGAGCGCCCTACCTAGATCCTCGCTTTCCCCCTCGGTGTAGTC
CGGCCAGGGCACGAAGGGCGCGGATGCGAACCTGTTGAGCAGGTCAGATCTAGGGCGGCGGATTTGTCCT
ACTCAGGAGAGCGTTCACCGACAAACAACAGATAAAACGAAAGGCCCAGTCTTTCGACTGAGCCTTTCGT
TTTATTTGATGCCTGCCGAATTCGGATCCGGAGCTCGACACGACATTGTCGTCACCTTTGTCGGGTCCGC
GACAAGCTTTTTGTTCCTCGATCCCGTATGTTTTCGCCTAAATATCTGAAACAGCAGCAAATTATTTTTC
GTTAGCTCAATCGGCCCACTTGGCACGAGTCTTGAAATTTATTGCGAGGCGGCGGAGCTGCCGGCCGCAT
CCGTGCGGCATAACCACGGTTGTGAACAAATGAAGGAAGGCCAAATGCGTAAAGGCGAAGAGCTGTTCAC
TGGTGTCGTCCCTATTCTGGTGGAACTGGATGGTGATGTCAACGGTCATAAGTTTTCCGTGCGTGGCGAG
GGTGAAGGTGACGCAACTAATGGTAAACTGACGCTGAAGTTCATCTGTACTACTGGTAAACTGCCGGTAC
CTTGGCCGACTCTGGTAACGACGCTGACTTATGGTGTTCAGTGCTTTGCTCGTTATCCGGACCATATGAA
GCAGCATGACTTCTTCAAGTCCGCCATGCCGGAAGGCTATGTGCAGGAACGCACGATTTCCTTTAAGGAT
GACGGCACGTACAAAACGCGTGCGGAAGTGAAATTTGAAGGCGATACCCTGGTAAACCGCATTGAGCTGA
AAGGCATTGACTTTAAAGAAGATGGCAATATCCTGGGCCATAAGCTGGAATACAATTTTAACAGCCACAA
TGTTTACATCACCGCCGATAAACAAAAAAATGGCATTAAAGCGAATTTTAAAATTCGCCACAACGTTGAG
GATGGCAGCGTGCAGCTGGCTGATCACTACCAGCAAAACACTCCAATCGGTGATGGTCCTGTTCTGCTGC
CAGACAATCACTATCTGAGCACGCAAAGCGTTCTGTCTAAAGATCCGAACGAGAAACGCGATCATATGGT
TCTGCTGGAGTTCGTAACCGCAGCGGGCATCACGCATGGTATGGATGAACTGTACAAATGAGCTTGTAGA
TCGTGTACGTTTTACAACGTCGTGACTGGG
Features (pLannotate 1.2.2; 14 found; start..end, strand, type, name):
      9..103     +  terminator     lambda t0 terminator: transcription terminator from phage lambda
    213..1025    +  CDS            aphA1: KKA1_ECOLX - Also known as nptI. Protein inferred from homology: Swiss-Prot protein existence level 3. Resistance to kanamycin and structurally-related aminoglycosides, including amikacin. From Escherichia coli.
   1179..1287    +  oriT           oriT: incP origin of transfer
   1348..2496    -  CDS            trfA: trans-acting replication protein that binds to and activates oriV
   2548..2829    -  CDS            tnpA (fragment): TN5P_ECOLX - Also known as tnp. Experimental evidence at protein level: Swiss-Prot protein existence level 1. Mediates transposition of transposon Tn5 by a 'cut and paste' mechanism. First, the monomeric transposase binds the 19 bp inverted DNA repeats flanking the transposon. Then, dimerization of the DNA- bound transposase creates a synaptic DNA complex. After nicking of the first DNA strand, excision of the transposon proceeds through a series of intermediates. The transposase then mediates the insertion of the transposon at a new site by strand transfer. The activity of the wild- type tran
   2889..3420    -  rep_origin     oriV: incP origin of replication
   3476..3511    -  rep_origin     CloDF13 ori (fragment): Plasmids containing the CloDF13 (CDF) origin of replication can be propagated in E. coli cells that contain additional plasmids with compatible origins.
   3635..3943    -  CDS            parE: PARE_ECOLX - Experimental evidence at protein level: Swiss-Prot protein existence level 1. Toxin component of a type II toxin-antitoxin (TA) system involved in plasmid partition. Acts by inhibiting DNA gyrase, converting supercoiled plasmid DNA into a singly cleaved linear form in an ATP-dependent fashion. To do so it probably interacts with one of the gyrase subunits. Gyrase inhibition is prevented by antitoxin ParD, and is reversed in vitro by incubation with ParD. In cells that have lost the plasmid filamentation and growth inhibition occur; this is suppressed when ParD is supplied in trans
   3943..4191    -  CDS            parD: PARD_ECOLX - Experimental evidence at protein level: Swiss-Prot protein existence level 1. Antitoxin component of a type II toxin-antitoxin (TA) system involved in plasmid partition. Inhibits the anti-DNA gyrase activity of toxin ParE; reverses and restores gyrase catalytic activity in vitro. The parDE operon alone is capable of stabilizing an RK2-derived minireplicon under defined growth conditions in several different Gram- negative bacteria. It does so by the post-segregational killing (PSK) of plasmid-free cells, also referred to as a plasmid addiction system. Binds its own promoter, autor
   4320..5162    +  CDS            parB: PARB4_ECOLX - Protein predicted: Swiss-Prot protein existence level 4. Involved in plasmid partition. From Escherichia coli.
   5126..5782    +  CDS            parA: PARA4_ECOLX - Protein inferred from homology: Swiss-Prot protein existence level 3. Involved in plasmid partition. From Escherichia coli.
   5942..6028    -  terminator     rrnB T1 terminator: Escherichia coli rrnB; transcription terminator T1 from the E. coli rrnB gene
   6275..6988    +  CDS            superfolder GFP: GFP variant that folds robustly even when fused to poorly folded proteins (Pédelacq et al., 2006)
   7008..7030    +  CDS            lacZα (fragment): LacZα fragment of β-galactosidase; lacZ fragment
