[The description below was written by a language model from this plasmid's Addgene catalogue record and pLannotate feature annotations shown in this document.]
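Description:
pOPS0507 is a low-copy, broad-host-range bacterial reporter plasmid built on the pOGG026 backbone by Golden Gate assembly of domesticated modules, and distributed as one member of a barcoded "Plasmid-ID" kit. The roughly 7 kb annotated sequence shows an RK2/IncP-type replicon: oriV together with the trfA gene, whose product activates that origin. An IncP oriT allows the plasmid to be mobilised by conjugation from a donor strain, consistent with the recorded propagation host, a hemA-deficient S17-type strain. Stable inheritance without selection is supported by the par region, comprising the parDE toxin–antitoxin addiction system and the parA and parB partition genes. Selection is by kanamycin resistance from aphA1 (nptI). Short matches to Tn5 transposase, the CloDF13 origin and lacZα are annotated only as fragments and are probably cloning remnants rather than functional parts.

The payload consists of three modules. The promoter module is PsNifH, a nifH (nitrogenase gene) promoter that the feature table does not annotate but which presumably lies in the gap upstream of the reporter. The coding module is superfolder GFP. The terminator module carries a plasmid-specific 12-nucleotide barcode beside a universal primer binding site. Lambda t0 and rrnB T1 terminators flank the cassette region and insulate it from neighbouring transcription. According to the depositor, the barcode is the only feature that distinguishes this plasmid from its kit siblings. Going by the associated publication title, the set is used to tag rhizobial strains so that competitiveness for nodule occupancy can be measured by barcode identification, while nifH-driven GFP reports nitrogen fixation activity in legume nodules.
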