Addgene plasmid #133148: pOPS0507
Purpose: Reporter plasmid with a 12-nucleotide specific "barcode" sequence. This plasmid is not available as an individual bacterial stab, but can be requested as part of the Plasmid-ID Kit (Kit #1000000168 ).
Depositing lab: Philip Poole. Depositing organization: University of Oxford. Publication: Optimizing Rhizobium-legume symbioses by simultaneous measurement of rhizobial competitiveness and N2 fixation in nodules. Mendoza-Suarez MA, Geddes BA, Sanchez-Canizares C, Ramirez-Gonzalez RH, Kirchhelle C, Jorrin B, Poole PS. Proc Natl Acad Sci U S A. 2020 May 5;117(18):9822-9831. doi: 10.1073/pnas.1921225117. Epub 2020 Apr 21. PubMed 32317381.
Backbone
  Vector backbone: pOGG026 (Addgene ID 113992)
  Vector type: Bacterial Expression
Growth in bacteria
  Bacterial resistance: Kanamycin, 50 μg/mL
  Growth temperature: 37°C
  Growth strain: ST18 (S17 delta pir delta hemA)
  Copy number: Low Copy
Gene/Insert
  Gene/Insert name: PU module (PsNifH from pOGG043), SC module (sfGFP from pOGG037), and T module (GTAGATCGTGTA and universal primer binding site)
  Species: Synthetic
  Mutation: Domesticated for Golden Gate cloning
  Cloning method: Unknown
Terms and licenses: Academic/Nonprofit Terms; Industry Terms: Not Available to Industry
Depositor comments: The only difference is the sequence: GTAGATCGTGTA . Please note that this plasmid may require a unique bacterial strain, so make sure to confirm that you can also obtain the appropriate growth strain. Please contact us or contact our distributors if you have any questions. This plasmid is not available as an individual bacterial stab, but can be requested as part of the Plasmid-ID Kit (Kit #1000000168 ).
How to cite: pOPS0507 was a gift from Philip Poole (Addgene plasmid # 133148)
